>Addgene plasmid #25469 | UBC45 | depositor partial sequence | sequence record 11873 | Author sequence
ATGGCCAACATCGCGGTGCAGCGAATCAAGCGGGAGTTCAAGGAGGTGCTGAAGAGCGAGGAGACGAGCA
AAAATCAAATTAAAGTAGATCTTGTAGATGAGAATTTTACAGAATTAAGAGGAGAAATAGCAGGACCTCC
AGACACACCATATGAAGGAGGAAGATACCAACTAGAGATAAAAATACCAGAAACATACCCATTTAATCCC
CCTAAGGTCCGGTTTATCACTAAAATATGGCATCCTAATATTAGTTCCGTCACAGGGGCTATTTGTTTGG
ATATCCTGAAAGATCAATGGGCAGCTGCAATGACTCTCCGCACGGTATTATTGTCATTGCAAGCACTATT
GGCAGCTGCAGAGCCAGATGATCCACAGGATGCTGTAGTAGCAAATCAGTACAAACAAAATCCCGAAATG
TTCAAACAGACAGCTCGACTTTGGGCACATGTGTATGCTGGAGCACCAGTTTCTAGTCCAGAATACACCA
AAAAAATAGAAAACCTATGTGCTATGGGCTTTGATAGGAATGCAGTAATAGTGGCCTTGTCTTCAAAATC
ATGGGATGTAGAGACTGCAACAGAATTGCTTCTGAGTAACTGA
