>Addgene plasmid #25469 | UBC45 | addgene partial sequence | sequence record 31449 | 25469 with T7
TTCCCTCTGAATATTTTGTTTACTTTAAGAAGGAGATATACCATGGGCAGCAGCCATCATCATCATCATC
ACAGCAGCGGCCTGGTTCCGCGTGGTAGTATGGCCAACATCGCGGTGCAGCGAATCAAGCGGGAGTTCAA
GGAGGTGCTGAAGAGCGAGGAGACGAGCAAAAATCAAATTAAAGTAGATCTTGTAGATGAGAATTTTACA
GAATTAAGAGGAGAAATAGCAGGACCTCCAGACACACCATATGAAGGAGGAAGATACCAACTAGAGATAA
AAATACCAGAAACATACCCATTTAATCCCCCTAAGGTCCGGTTTATCACTAAAATATGGCATCCTAATAT
TAGTTCCGTCACAGGGGCTATTTGTTTGGATATCCTGAAAGATCAATGGGCAGCTGCAATGACTCTCCGC
ACGGTATTATTGTCATTGCAAGCACTATTGGCAGCTGCAGAGCCAGATGATCCACAGGATGCTGTAGTAG
CAAATCAGTACAAACAAAATCCCGAAATGTTCAAACAGACAGCTCGACTTTGGGCACATGTGTATGCTGG
AGCACCAGTTTCTAGTCCAGAATACACCAAAAAAATAGAAAACCTATGTGCTATGGGCTTTGATAGGAAT
GCAGTAATAGTGGCCTTGTCTTCAAAATCATGGGATGTAGAGACTGCAACAGAATTGCTTCTGAGTAACT
GATGATGACGAAGCTTGCGGCCGCACTCGAGCACCACCACCACCACCACTGAGATCCGGCTGCTAACAAA
GCCCGAAAGGAAGCTGAGTTGGCTGCTGCCACCGCTGAGCAATAACTAGCAT
