[The description below was written by a language model from this plasmid's Addgene catalogue record.]
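Description:
UBC45 is a bacterial expression plasmid built on pET28a-LIC, a ligation-independent-cloning derivative of the pET28a vector produced by a structural genomics group. It is maintained in E. coli under kanamycin selection and is listed as low copy, with a backbone of 7328 bp before insertion. No feature table accompanies the record, so the regulatory elements are not explicitly annotated. However, the listed sequencing primers (T7 forward and T7 terminator reverse) are consistent with the usual pET arrangement, in which the insert sits between a T7 promoter and T7 terminator and is expressed in host strains that supply T7 RNA polymerase. The DH5alpha strain named in the record is a cloning and propagation host rather than an expression host.

The insert is a 603 bp human sequence named ubc45.001.200, encoding Huntingtin Interacting Protein 2 (HIP2, also called E2-25K), a ubiquitin-conjugating (E2) enzyme. The insert name suggests that the construct covers residues 1 to 200, although the record cautions that constructs of this series may not contain the full open reading frame. The protein carries an N-terminal His tag, which allows purification by immobilised metal affinity chromatography. The cloning method is recorded as restriction enzyme, despite the LIC-type backbone.

The stated purpose is recombinant protein production in bacteria for structure determination, and the depositor links the construct to a deposited crystal structure (PDB entry 1YLA). It is therefore suited to producing purified HIP2/E2-25K for structural, biophysical or biochemical work such as ubiquitination assays.
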