Addgene plasmid #25469: UBC45
Purpose: Bacterial expression for structure determination; may not be full ORF
Depositing lab: Cheryl Arrowsmith. Depositing organization: University of Toronto.
Backbone
  Vector backbone: pET28a-LIC
  Backbone manufacturer: SGC
  Backbone size w/o insert (bp): 7328
  Vector type: Bacterial Expression
Growth in bacteria
  Bacterial resistance: Kanamycin, 50 μg/mL
  Growth temperature: 37°C
  Growth strain: DH5alpha
  Copy number: Low Copy
Gene/Insert
  Gene/Insert name: ubc45.001.200 (alt names: PDB: 1YLA; Huntingtin Interacting Protein 2; HIP2, E2-25K)
  Species: H. sapiens (human)
  Insert size (bp): 603
  Tag / fusion protein: His (N terminal on insert)
  Cloning method: Restriction Enzyme
  Sequencing primers: 5′ T7; 3′ T7-term
Terms and licenses: Academic/Nonprofit Terms; Industry Terms: Not Available to Industry
Depositor comments: PDB: 1YLA http://www.thesgc.org/structures/1YLA/
How to cite: UBC45 was a gift from Cheryl Arrowsmith (Addgene plasmid # 25469 ; http://n2t.net/addgene:25469 ; RRID:Addgene_25469)
